Addgene plasmid #25464: UBC13-PGEX4T
Depositing lab: Cynthia Wolberger. Depositing organization: Johns Hopkins University and School of Medicine. Publication: Mms2-Ubc13 covalently bound to ubiquitin reveals the structural basis of linkage-specific polyubiquitin chain formation. Eddins MJ, Carlile CM, Gomez KM, Pickart CM, Wolberger C. Nat Struct Mol Biol. 2006 Oct . 13(10):915-20. 10.1038/nsmb1148 PubMed 16980971.
Backbone
  Vector backbone: pGEX4T
  Backbone size w/o insert (bp): 4969
  Vector type: Bacterial Expression
Growth in bacteria
  Bacterial resistance: Ampicillin, 100 μg/mL
  Growth temperature: 37°C
  Growth strain: DH5alpha
  Growth instructions: BL21(DE3), LB, 37C growth to O.D.=0.6 induce @0.5mM IPTG 16C overnight
  Copy number: High Copy
Gene/Insert
  Cloning method: Restriction Enzyme; 5′ cloning site BamHI (not destroyed); 3′ cloning site XhoI (not destroyed)
  Sequencing primers: 5′ pGEX 5'; 3′ pGEX 3'
Terms and licenses: Academic/Nonprofit Terms; Industry Terms: Not Available to Industry
How to cite: UBC13-PGEX4T was a gift from Cynthia Wolberger (Addgene plasmid # 25464 ; http://n2t.net/addgene:25464 ; RRID:Addgene_25464)
