[The description below was written by a language model from this plasmid's Addgene catalogue record.]
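Description:
UBC13-PGEX4T is a bacterial expression plasmid built on the pGEX4T backbone (about 4.97 kb without insert), a high-copy vector selected with ampicillin. Vectors of the pGEX-4T family are designed to produce proteins in E. coli as N-terminal glutathione S-transferase (GST) fusions. They typically use an IPTG-inducible tac promoter controlled by a plasmid-borne lacI repressor, with a thrombin cleavage site between GST and the cloning site so that the tag can be removed after glutathione-affinity purification. No feature table accompanies this entry, so these elements are inferred from the named backbone rather than confirmed for this particular plasmid. The record's mention of IPTG induction in an expression strain is consistent with that design.

The catalogue entry does not include an explicit insert field, giving no gene name, species, insert size or mutations. From the plasmid name, the insert is presumably the coding sequence for Ubc13, a ubiquitin-conjugating (E2) enzyme. It was cloned by restriction digestion between the BamHI and XhoI sites, both of which were preserved. The source organism and the exact boundaries of the coding sequence are not stated.

The associated publication concerns the structure of the Mms2-Ubc13 complex covalently bound to ubiquitin and how that complex specifies the linkage of polyubiquitin chains. This suggests the plasmid was used to produce recombinant Ubc13 for purification and for structural or biochemical studies of ubiquitin chain assembly. It would suit similar work that needs purified E2 enzyme, such as in vitro ubiquitination assays or reconstitution of the complex with Mms2.
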