>Addgene plasmid #25464 | UBC13-PGEX4T | addgene partial sequence | sequence record 31829 | 25464 with pGEX-5
CNTCAATCGGACTGGTTCGCGTGGATCCCCGGCCGCATCATTACCCAAGAGAATAATCAAGGAAACTGAG
AAATTAGTAAGTGACCCAGTACCTGGCATTACAGCAGAACCACATGACGACAACTTACGTTACTTCCAAG
TAACAATCGAAGGCCCAGAACAGTCACCATATGAAGACGGTATTTTCGAATTAGAATTATATCTGCCTGA
CGACTATCCAATGGAAGCACCGAAAGTACGTTTTTTAACCAAGATATATCATCCCAATATTGATAGGTTG
GGCCGTATATGTCTTGATGTGCTTAAAACTAATTGGTCACCCGCTTTACAGATCAGAACCGTCCTGCTGT
CCATTCAAGCACTGTTGGCTAGCCCTAATCCTAATGATCCGCTAGCTAATGACGTCGCTGAAGATTGGAT
AAAGAATGAGCAAGGTGCCAAAGCTAAGGCTCGCGAATGGACGAAATTGTATGCAAAGAAGAAACCCGAG
TGAGTCGACTCGAGCGGCCGCATCGTGACTGACTGACGATCTGCCTCGCGCGTTTCGGTGATGACGGTGA
AAACCTCTGACACATGCAGCTCCCGGAGACGGTCACAGCTTGTCTGTAAGCGGATGCCGGGAGCAGACAA
GCCCGTCAGGGCGCGTCAGCGGGTGTTGGCGGGTGTCGGGGCGCAGCCATGACCCAGTCACGTAGCGATA
GCGGAGTGTATAATTCTTGAAGACGAAAGGGCCTCGTGATACGCCTATTTTTATAGGTTAATGTCATGAT
AATAATGGTTTCTTAGACGTCAGGTGGCACTTTTCGGGGAAATGTGCGCGGAACCCCTATTTGTTTATTT
TTCTAAATACATTCAAATATGTATCCGCTCATGAGACAATAACCCTGATAAATGCTTCAATAATATTGAA
AAGGNAGAGTATGAGTATNCAACATTTCCGTGTCGCCCTTATTCCCTTTTTTGCGNATTTTT
